Addgene plasmid #249248: pJM118-CFP-LacI-AR_NTD_Human
Purpose: For overexpression of CFP-LacI-AR-NTD
Depositing lab: Denes Hnisz. Depositing organization: Max Planck Institute for Molecular Genetics. Publication: Oligomerization enables the selective targeting of an intrinsically disordered region by a small molecule. Bielskute-Garcia S, Mateos B, Awawdy M, Garcia-Cabau C, Niskanen H, Sanchez-Zarzalejo C, Bracaglia L, Pierattelli R, Felli IC, Frigole-Vivas M, Garcia J, Riera A, Hnisz D, Salvatella X. Sci Adv. 2026 Feb 27;12(9):eadz7400. doi: 10.1126/sciadv.adz7400. Epub 2026 Feb 27. PubMed 41758937.
Backbone
  Vector backbone: pEYFP-C1
  Vector type: Mammalian Expression
Growth in bacteria
  Bacterial resistance: Kanamycin, 50 μg/mL
  Growth temperature: 37°C
  Growth strain: DH5alpha
  Copy number: High Copy
Gene/Insert
  Gene/Insert name: CFP-LacI-AR-NTD
  Species: H. sapiens (human)
  Cloning method: Gibson Cloning
Terms and licenses: Academic/Nonprofit Terms; Industry Terms: Not Available to Industry
How to cite: pJM118-CFP-LacI-AR_NTD_Human was a gift from Denes Hnisz (Addgene plasmid # 249248 ; http://n2t.net/addgene:249248 ; RRID:Addgene_249248)
