[The description below was written by a language model from this plasmid's Addgene catalogue record and pLannotate feature annotations shown in this document.]
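Description:
pJM118-CFP-LacI-AR_NTD_Human is a 7.3 kb mammalian expression plasmid built by Gibson cloning on the pEYFP-C1 backbone, intended for overexpression of a three-part fusion protein. It is propagated in E. coli from a high-copy ColE1/pUC-type origin and selected with kanamycin. Resistance comes from the Tn5 NeoR/KanR gene, which sits behind tandem bacterial (bla) and SV40 early promoters and is followed by an HSV TK polyadenylation signal. This arrangement lets the same marker provide G418 selection in mammalian cells. An f1 origin is also present. Short annotated fragments of ble and the bGH poly(A) signal appear to be backbone remnants rather than functional parts.

The expression cassette, as annotated, is driven by an SV40 enhancer/early promoter, and no CMV promoter appears in the feature table. It encodes ECFP, followed by the E. coli lac repressor LacI, followed by a fragment of the human androgen receptor corresponding to its N-terminal domain. A short SV40 large T antigen fragment lies downstream of the AR segment. It may be a nuclear localization signal, though the record does not say so. The unit ends with the SV40 poly(A) signal.

In fusions of this type, LacI tethers the protein to lac operator arrays integrated in the genome of a reporter cell line. CFP allows the resulting nuclear focus to be imaged. This makes it possible to test what a tethered domain recruits or how it assembles at a defined locus. The record itself states only overexpression as the purpose. The associated publication concerns small-molecule targeting of an oligomerizing intrinsically disordered region, which fits the use of the AR N-terminal domain here.
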