Features (pLannotate 1.2.2; 14 found; start..end, strand, type, name):
     19..348     +  promoter       SV40 promoter: SV40 enhancer and early promoter
    373..1089    +  CDS            ECFP: ECFP is a basic (constitutively fluorescent) cyan fluorescent protein published in 1996, derived from Aequorea victoria. It has low acid sensitivity.
   1108..2172    +  CDS            lacI: lac repressor; lacI; The lac repressor binds to the lac operator to inhibit transcription in E. coli. This inhibition can be relieved by adding lactose or isopropyl-β-D-thiogalactopyranoside (IPTG).
   2254..3927    +  CDS            AR (fragment): ANDR_HUMAN - Also known as DHTR, NR3C4. Experimental evidence at protein level: Swiss-Prot protein existence level 1. [Isoform 4]: Lacks the C-terminal ligand-binding domain and may therefore constitutively activate the transcription of a specific set of genes independently of steroid hormones. From Homo sapiens (Human).
   3980..4057    +  CDS            large T antigen (fragment): large T antigen from SV40 (simian virus 40)
   4080..4201    +  polyA_signal   SV40 poly(A) signal: SV40 polyadenylation signal
   4235..4663    -  rep_origin     f1 ori (sequence partly withheld): f1 bacteriophage origin of replication; arrow indicates direction of (+) strand synthesis
   4690..4794    +  promoter       AmpR promoter: bla
   4796..5153    +  promoter       SV40 promoter: SV40 enhancer and early promoter
   5188..5982    +  CDS            NeoR/KanR: aminoglycoside phosphotransferase from Tn5; aph(3')-II (or nptII); confers resistance to neomycin, kanamycin, and G418 (Geneticin®)
   6003..6155    +  CDS            ble (fragment): BLE_KLEPN - Experimental evidence at protein level: Swiss-Prot protein existence level 1. Binding protein with a strong affinity to the bleomycin family of antibiotics. Binds to CL990; an antimitotic-antibiotic compound. From Klebsiella pneumoniae.
   6214..6261    +  polyA_signal   HSV TK poly(A) signal: herpes simplex virus thymidine kinase polyadenylation signal (Cole and Stacy, 1985)
   6352..6368    -  polyA_signal   bGH poly(A) signal (fragment): bovine growth hormone polyadenylation signal
   6590..7178    +  rep_origin     ori: high-copy-number ColE1/pMB1/pBR322/pUC origin of replication
>Addgene plasmid #249248 | pJM118-CFP-LacI-AR_NTD_Human | addgene full sequence | sequence record 499016 | Addgene NGS Result
TAGTTATTACTGTGGAATGTGTGTCAGTTAGGGTGTGGAAAGTCCCCAGGCTCCCCAGCAGGCAGAAGTA
TGCAAAGCATGCATCTCAATTAGTCAGCAACCAGGTGTGGAAAGTCCCCAGGCTCCCCAGCAGGCAGAAG
TATGCAAAGCATGCATCTCAATTAGTCAGCAACCATAGTCCCGCCCCTAACTCCGCCCATCCCGCCCCTA
ACTCCGCCCAGTTCCGCCCATTCTCCGCCCCATGGCTGACTAATTTTTTTTATTTATGCAGAGGCCGAGG
CCGCCTCGGCCTCTGAGCTATTCCAGAAGTAGTGAGGAGGCTTTTTTGGAGGCCTAGGCTTTTGCAAAAA
GCTAGCGCTACCGGTCGCCACCATGGTGAGCAAGGGCGAGGAGCTGTTCACCGGGGTGGTGCCCATCCTG
GTCGAGCTGGACGGCGACGTAAACGGCCACAAGTTCAGCGTGTCCGGCGAGGGCGAGGGCGATGCCACCT
ACGGCAAGCTGACCCTGAAGTTCATCTGCACCACCGGCAAGCTGCCCGTGCCCTGGCCCACCCTCGTGAC
CACCCTGACCTGGGGCGTGCAGTGCTTCAGCCGCTACCCCGACCACATGAAGCAGCACGACTTCTTCAAG
TCCGCCATGCCCGAAGGCTACGTCCAGGAGCGCACCATCTTCTTCAAGGACGACGGCAACTACAAGACCC
GCGCCGAGGTGAAGTTCGAGGGCGACACCCTGGTGAACCGCATCGAGCTGAAGGGCATCGACTTCAAGGA
GGACGGCAACATCCTGGGGCACAAGCTGGAGTACAACTACATCAGCCACAACGTCTATATCACCGCCGAC
AAGCAGAAGAACGGCATCAAGGCCAACTTCAAGATCCGCCACAACATCGAGGACGGCAGCGTGCAGCTCG
CCGACCACTACCAGCAGAACACCCCCATCGGCGACGGCCCCGTGCTGCTGCCCGACAACCACTACCTGAG
CACCCAGTCCGCCCTGAGCAAAGACCCCAACGAGAAGCGCGATCACATGGTCCTGCTGGAGTTCGTGACC
GCCGCCGGGATCACTCTCGGCATGGACGAGCTGTACAAGTCCGGACTCAGATCCATGGTGAAACCAGTAA
CGTTATACGATGTCGCAGAGTATGCCGGTGTCTCTTATCAGACCGTTTCCCGCGTGGTGAACCAGGCCAG
CCACGTTTCTGCGAAAACGCGGGAAAAAGTGGAAGCGGCGATGGCGGAGCTGAATTACATTCCCAACCGC
GTGGCACAACAACTGGCGGGCAAACAGTCGTTGCTGATTGGCGTTGCCACCTCCAGTCTGGCCCTGCACG
CGCCGTCGCAAATTGTCGCGGCGATTAAATCTCGCGCCGATCAACTGGGTGCCAGCGTGGTGGTGTCGAT
GGTAGAACGAAGCGGCGTCGAAGCCTGTAAAGCGGCGGTGCACAATCTTCTCGCGCAACGCGTCAGTGGG
CTGATCATTAACTATCCGCTGGATGACCAGGATGCCATTGCTGTGGAAGCTGCCTGCACTAATGTTCCGG
CGTTATTTCTTGATGTCTCTGACCAGACACCCATCAACAGTATTATTTTCTCCCATGAAGACGGTACGCG
ACTGGGCGTGGAGCATCTGGTCGCATTGGGTCACCAGCAAATCGCGCTGTTAGCGGGCCCATTAAGTTCT
GTCTCGGCGCGTCTGCGTCTGGCTGGCTGGCATAAATATCTCACTCGCAATCAAATTCAGCCGATAGCGG
AACGGGAAGGCGACTGGAGTGCCATGTCCGGTTTTCAACAAACCATGCAAATGCTGAATGAGGGCATCGT
TCCCACTGCGATGCTGGTTGCCAACGATCAGATGGCGCTGGGCGCAATGCGCGCCATTACCGAGTCCGGG
CTGCGCGTTGGTGCGGATATCTCGGTAGTGGGATACGACGATACCGAAGACAGCTCATGTTATATCCCGC
CGTTAACCACCATCAAACAGGATTTTCGCCTGCTGGGGCAAACCAGCGTGGACCGCTTGCTGCAACTCTC
TCAGGGCCAGGCGGTGAAGGGCAATCAGCTGTTGCCCGTCTCACTGGTGAAAAGAAAAACCACCCTGGCG
CCCAATACGCAAACCGCCTCTCCCCGCGCGTTGGCCGATTCATTAATGCAGCTGGCACGACAGGTTTCCC
GAAGCAGCCTGAGGCCTCCTAAGAAGAAGAGGAAGGTTGGTGCACCGGGTTCTGCGGGTTCTGCCGCAGG
TGGATCCGCGATAATGGAAGTGCAGTTAGGGCTGGGAAGGGTCTACCCTCGGCCGCCGTCCAAGACCTAC
CGAGGAGCTTTCCAGAATCTGTTCCAGAGCGTGCGCGAAGTGATCCAGAACCCGGGCCCCAGGCACCCAG
AGGCCGCGAGCGCAGCACCTCCCGGCGCCAGTTTGCTGCTGCTGCAGCAGCAGCAGCAGCAGCAGCAGCA
GCAGCAGCAGCAGCAGCAGCAGCAGCAGCAGCAGCAGCAAGAGACTAGCCCCAGGCAGCAGCAGCAGCAG
CAGGGTGAGGATGGTTCTCCCCAAGCCCATCGTAGAGGCCCCACAGGCTACCTGGTCCTGGATGAGGAAC
AGCAACCTTCACAGCCGCAGTCGGCCCTGGAGTGCCACCCCGAGAGAGGTTGCGTCCCAGAGCCTGGAGC
CGCCGTGGCCGCCAGCAAGGGGCTGCCGCAGCAGCTGCCAGCACCTCCGGACGAGGATGACTCAGCTGCC
CCATCCACGTTGTCCCTGCTGGGCCCCACTTTCCCCGGCTTAAGCAGCTGCTCCGCTGACCTTAAAGACA
TCCTGAGCGAGGCCAGCACCATGCAACTCCTTCAGCAACAGCAGCAGGAAGCAGTATCCGAAGGCAGCAG
CAGCGGGAGAGCGAGGGAGGCCTCGGGGGCTCCCACTTCCTCCAAGGACAATTACTTAGGGGGCACTTCG
ACCATTTCTGACAACGCCAAGGAGTTGTGTAAGGCAGTGTCGGTGTCCATGGGCCTGGGTGTGGAGGCGT
TGGAGCATCTGAGTCCAGGGGAACAGCTTCGGGGGGATTGCATGTACGCCCCACTTTTGGGAGTTCCACC
CGCTGTGCGTCCCACTCCTTGTGCCCCATTGGCCGAATGCAAAGGTTCTCTGCTAGACGACAGCGCAGGC
AAGAGCACTGAAGATACTGCTGAGTATTCCCCTTTCAAGGGAGGTTACACCAAAGGGCTAGAAGGCGAGA
GCCTAGGCTGCTCTGGCAGCGCTGCAGCAGGGAGCTCCGGGACACTTGAACTGCCGTCTACCCTGTCTCT
CTACAAGTCCGGAGCACTGGACGAGGCAGCTGCGTACCAGAGTCGCGACTACTACAACTTTCCACTGGCT
CTGGCCGGACCGCCGCCCCCTCCGCCGCCTCCCCATCCCCACGCTCGCATCAAGCTGGAGAACCCGCTGG
ACTACGGCAGCGCCTGGGCGGCTGCGGCGGCGCAGTGCCGCTATGGGGACCTGGCGAGCCTGCATGGCGC
GGGTGCAGCGGGACCCGGTTCTGGGTCACCCTCAGCCGCCGCTTCCTCATCCTGGCACACTCTCTTCACA
GCCGAAGAAGGCCAGTTGTATGGACCGTGTGGTGGTGGTGGGGGTGGTGGCGGCGGCGGCGGCGGCGGCG
GCGGCGGCGGCGGCGGCGGCGGCGGCGGCGAGGCGGGAGCTGTAGCCCCCTACGGCTACACTCGGCCCCC
TCAGGGGCTGGCGGGCCAGGAAAGCGACTTCACCGCACCTGATGTGTGGTACCCTGGCGGCATGGTGAGC
AGAGTGCCCTATCCCAGTCCCACTTGTGTCAAAAGCGAAATGGGCCCCTGGATGGATAGCTACTCCGGAC
CTTACGGGGACATGCGTTTGGAGACTGCCAGGGACCATGTTTTGCCCATTGACTATTACTTTCCACCCCA
GAAGACCTGAGTCTAGAGGGCCCTAGGAATTCGAGCGCCGTCGACAAGCTTGCGGCCGCAATCAGCCATA
CCACATTTGTAGAGGTTTTACTTGCTTTAAAAAACCTCCCACACCTCCCCCTGAACCTGAAACATAAAAT
GAATGCAATTGTTGTTGTTAACTTGTTTATTGCAGCTTATAATGGTTACAAATAAAGCAATAGCATCACA
AATTTCACAAATAAAGCATTTTTTTCACTGCATTCTAGTTGTGGTTTGTCCAAACTCATCAATGTATCTT
AAGGCGTAAATTGTAAGCGTTAATATTTTGTTAAAATTCGCGTTAAATTTTTGTTAAATCAGCTCATTTT
TTAACCAATAGGCCGAAATCGGCAAAATCCCTTATAAATCAAAAGAATAGACCGAGATAGGGT
[37 nt withheld, positions 4334-4370]
AAAGAACGTGGACTCCAACGTCAAAGG
[49 nt withheld, positions 4398-4446]
T
[91 nt withheld, positions 4448-4538]
G
[124 nt withheld, positions 4540-4663]
CAGGTGGCACTTTTCGGGGAAATGTGCGCGGAACCCCTATTTGTTTATTTTTCTAAATACATTCAAATAT
GTATCCGCTCATGAGACAATAACCCTGATAAATGCTTCAATAATATTGAAAAAGGAAGAGTCCTGAGGCG
GAAAGAACCAGCTGTGGAATGTGTGTCAGTTAGGGTGTGGAAAGTCCCCAGGCTCCCCAGCAGGCAGAAG
TATGCAAAGCATGCATCTCAATTAGTCAGCAACCAGGTGTGGAAAGTCCCCAGGCTCCCCAGCAGGCAGA
AGTATGCAAAGCATGCATCTCAATTAGTCAGCAACCATAGTCCCGCCCCTAACTCCGCCCATCCCGCCCC
TAACTCCGCCCAGTTCCGCCCATTCTCCGCCCCATGGCTGACTAATTTTTTTTATTTATGCAGAGGCCGA
GGCCGCCTCGGCCTCTGAGCTATTCCAGAAGTAGTGAGGAGGCTTTTTTGGAGGCCTAGGCTTTTGCAAA
GATCGATCAAGAGACAGGATGAGGATCGTTTCGCATGATTGAACAAGATGGATTGCACGCAGGTTCTCCG
GCCGCTTGGGTGGAGAGGCTATTCGGCTATGACTGGGCACAACAGACAATCGGCTGCTCTGATGCCGCCG
TGTTCCGGCTGTCAGCGCAGGGGCGCCCGGTTCTTTTTGTCAAGACCGACCTGTCCGGTGCCCTGAATGA
ACTGCAAGACGAGGCAGCGCGGCTATCGTGGCTGGCCACGACGGGCGTTCCTTGCGCAGCTGTGCTCGAC
GTTGTCACTGAAGCGGGAAGGGACTGGCTGCTATTGGGCGAAGTGCCGGGGCAGGATCTCCTGTCATCTC
ACCTTGCTCCTGCCGAGAAAGTATCCATCATGGCTGATGCAATGCGGCGGCTGCATACGCTTGATCCGGC
TACCTGCCCATTCGACCACCAAGCGAAACATCGCATCGAGCGAGCACGTACTCGGATGGAAGCCGGTCTT
GTCGATCAGGATGATCTGGACGAAGAGCATCAGGGGCTCGCGCCAGCCGAACTGTTCGCCAGGCTCAAGG
CGAGCATGCCCGACGGCGAGGATCTCGTCGTGACCCATGGCGATGCCTGCTTGCCGAATATCATGGTGGA
AAATGGCCGCTTTTCTGGATTCATCGACTGTGGCCGGCTGGGTGTGGCGGACCGCTATCAGGACATAGCG
TTGGCTACCCGTGATATTGCTGAAGAGCTTGGCGGCGAATGGGCTGACCGCTTCCTCGTGCTTTACGGTA
TCGCCGCTCCCGATTCGCAGCGCATCGCCTTCTATCGCCTTCTTGACGAGTTCTTCTGAGCGGGACTCTG
GGGTTCGAAATGACCGACCAAGCGACGCCCAACCTGCCATCACGAGATTTCGATTCCACCGCCGCCTTCT
ATGAAAGGTTGGGCTTCGGAATCGTTTTCCGGGACGCCGGCTGGATGATCCTCCAGCGCGGGGATCTCAT
GCTGGAGTTCTTCGCCCACCCTAGGGGGAGGCTAACTGAAACACGGAAGGAGACAATACCGGAAGGAACC
CGCGCTATGACGGCAATAAAAAGACAGAATAAAACGCACGGTGTTGGGTCGTTTGTTCATAAACGCGGGG
TTCGGTCCCAGGGCTGGCACTCTGTCGATACCCCACCGAGACCCCATTGGGGCCAATACGCCCGCGTTTC
TTCCTTTTCCCCACCCCACCCCCCAAGTTCGGGTGAAGGCCCAGGGCTCGCAGCCAACGTCGGGGCGGCA
GGCCCTGCCATAGCCTCAGGTTACTCATATATACTTTAGATTGATTTAAAACTTCATTTTTAATTTAAAA
GGATCTAGGTGAAGATCCTTTTTGATAATCTCATGACCAAAATCCCTTAACGTGAGTTTTCGTTCCACTG
AGCGTCAGACCCCGTAGAAAAGATCAAAGGATCTTCTTGAGATCCTTTTTTTCTGCGCGTAATCTGCTGC
TTGCAAACAAAAAAACCACCGCTACCAGCGGTGGTTTGTTTGCCGGATCAAGAGCTACCAACTCTTTTTC
CGAAGGTAACTGGCTTCAGCAGAGCGCAGATACCAAATACTGTTCTTCTAGTGTAGCCGTAGTTAGGCCA
CCACTTCAAGAACTCTGTAGCACCGCCTACATACCTCGCTCTGCTAATCCTGTTACCAGTGGCTGCTGCC
AGTGGCGATAAGTCGTGTCTTACCGGGTTGGACTCAAGACGATAGTTACCGGATAAGGCGCAGCGGTCGG
GCTGAACGGGGGGTTCGTGCACACAGCCCAGCTTGGAGCGAACGACCTACACCGAACTGAGATACCTACA
GCGTGAGCTATGAGAAAGCGCCACGCTTCCCGAAGGGAGAAAGGCGGACAGGTATCCGGTAAGCGGCAGG
GTCGGAACAGGAGAGCGCACGAGGGAGCTTCCAGGGGGAAACGCCTGGTATCTTTATAGTCCTGTCGGGT
TTCGCCACCTCTGACTTGAGCGTCGATTTTTGTGATGCTCGTCAGGGGGGCGGAGCCTATGGAAAAACGC
CAGCAACGCGGCCTTTTTACGGTTCCTGGCCTTTTGCTGGCCTTTTGCTCACATGTTCTTTCCTGCGTTA
TCCCCTGATTCTGTGGATAACCGTATTACCGCCATGCAT
